Addgene plasmid #156753: pD649-HAsp-IL1RL2-Fc(DAPA)-AviTag-6xHis
Purpose: Mammalian expression of cell-surface protein extracellular domain fused to Fc(DAPA)-Avi-6xHis. Protein is secreted from cells.
Depositing lab: Chris Garcia. Depositing organization: Stanford University. Publication: A Human IgSF Cell-Surface Interactome Reveals a Complex Network of Protein-Protein Interactions. Wojtowicz WM, Vielmetter J, Fernandes RA, Siepe DH, Eastman CL, Chisholm GB, Cox S, Klock H, Anderson PW, Rue SM, Miller JJ, Glaser SM, Bragstad ML, Vance J, Lam AW, Lesley SA, Zinn K, Garcia KC. Cell. 2020 Aug 20;182(4):1027-1043.e17. doi: 10.1016/j.cell.2020.07.025. PubMed 32822567.
Backbone
  Vector backbone: pD649
  Backbone size w/o insert (bp): 6106
  Vector type: Mammalian Expression
Growth in bacteria
  Bacterial resistance: Ampicillin, 100 μg/mL
  Growth temperature: 37°C
  Growth strain: DH5alpha
  Copy number: High Copy
Gene/Insert
  Gene/Insert name: IL1RL2 (alt name: ILRL2)
  Species: H. sapiens (human)
  Insert size (bp): 948
  Mutation: Fc region of human IgG contains D265A and P329A mutations (DAPA)
  Entrez Gene: IL1RL2 (a.k.a. IL-1Rrp2, IL-36R, IL1R-rp2, IL1RRP2)
  Promoter: CMV/SP6
  Tag / fusion protein: Fc(DAPA)-AviTag-6xHis (C terminal on backbone)
  Cloning method: Restriction Enzyme; 5′ cloning site GCGGCCGC (not destroyed); 3′ cloning site GGCGCGCC (not destroyed)
  Sequencing primers: 5′ ATTTAGGTGACACTATAG; 3′ CACGTACCAGTTGAACTTCACC
Resource information
  A portion of this plasmid was derived from a plasmid made by: synthesis by ThermoFisher
Terms and licenses: Academic/Nonprofit Terms; Industry Terms: Not Available to Industry
Depositor comments: Some plasmids in this collection may have an IS4-like element ISVsa5 family transposase upstream of the CMV promoter.
How to cite: pD649-HAsp-IL1RL2-Fc(DAPA)-AviTag-6xHis was a gift from Chris Garcia (Addgene plasmid # 156753 ; http://n2t.net/addgene:156753 ; RRID:Addgene_156753)
