[The description below was written by a language model from this plasmid's Addgene catalogue record and pLannotate feature annotations shown in this document.]
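Description:
pD649-HAsp-IL1RL2-Fc(DAPA)-AviTag-6xHis is a mammalian expression plasmid built on the pD649 backbone for secreted production of the extracellular domain of human IL1RL2 (the interleukin-36 receptor, also called IL-1Rrp2) as an Fc fusion. It is maintained in E. coli as a high-copy plasmid through a ColE1/pUC-type origin and selected with ampicillin via the β-lactamase gene. The annotation also shows a separate SV40 early/EM7 promoter cassette driving a puromycin N-acetyltransferase coding region followed by an SV40 polyadenylation signal, which could in principle support puromycin selection in mammalian cells, although the catalogue entry does not list a mammalian selection marker. Short KanR, lacZα, ble and f1 ori matches are only fragments and appear to be backbone remnants.

The expression unit uses the CMV immediate-early enhancer and promoter, followed by a fragment of CMV intron A and an SP6 promoter that also serves as a sequencing primer site. The open reading frame begins with a secretion leader: the name indicates an HA signal peptide, while the automated annotation matches part of this region to an immunoglobulin heavy-chain signal sequence. The IL1RL2 ectodomain, cloned between retained NotI and AscI sites, is fused in frame to a human IgG1 Fc carrying the D265A and P329A (DAPA) substitutions, which are generally used to reduce Fc effector binding. Per the record, an AviTag for site-specific biotinylation and a 6xHis tag for affinity purification follow at the C terminus, though they are not individually annotated, and a bGH polyadenylation signal ends the transcript. The construct belongs to a collection made for mapping interactions among human immunoglobulin-superfamily cell-surface proteins. The depositor notes that some plasmids in the set may carry an IS4-like transposase insertion upstream of the CMV promoter; none is annotated here.
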