Features (pLannotate 1.2.2; 21 found; start..end, strand, type, name):
    119..143     -  CDS            KanR (fragment): aminoglycoside phosphotransferase; aph(3')-Ia; confers resistance to kanamycin
    254..842     +  rep_origin     ori: high-copy-number ColE1/pMB1/pBR322/pUC origin of replication
   1067..1084    +  terminator     rrnB T2 terminator (fragment): transcription terminator T2 from the E. coli rrnB gene
   1109..1128    -  CDS            lacZα (fragment): LacZα fragment of β-galactosidase; lacZ fragment
   1584..1600    +  protein_bind   lac operator: The lac repressor binds to the lac operator to inhibit transcription in E. coli. This inhibition can be relieved by adding lactose or isopropyl-β-D-thiogalactopyranoside (IPTG). lac repressor encoded by lacI
   1843..2146    +  enhancer       CMV enhancer: human cytomegalovirus immediate early enhancer
   2147..2350    +  promoter       CMV promoter: human cytomegalovirus (CMV) immediate early promoter
   2486..2529    +  intron         CMV intron (fragment): modified intron A from human cytomegalovirus
   2581..2599    +  promoter       SP6 promoter: promoter for bacteriophage SP6 RNA polymerase
   2603..2640    +  CDS            IgH signal sequence (fragment): signal sequence from the mouse immunoglobulin heavy chain variable region
   2728..3696    +  CDS            IL1RL2 (fragment): ILRL2_HUMAN - Also known as IL1RRP2. Experimental evidence at protein level: Swiss-Prot protein existence level 1. Receptor for interleukin-36 (IL36A, IL36B and IL36G). After binding to interleukin-36 associates with the coreceptor IL1RAP to form the interleukin-36 receptor complex which mediates interleukin-36- dependent activation of NF-kappa-B, MAPK and other pathways (By similarity). The IL-36 signaling system is thought to be present in epithelial barriers and to take part in local inflammatory response; it is similar to the IL-1 system. Seems to be involved in skin inflammatory response
   3712..4389    +  CDS            IGHG1 (fragment): IGHG1_HUMAN - Experimental evidence at protein level: Swiss-Prot protein existence level 1. Constant region of immunoglobulin heavy chains. Immunoglobulins, also known as antibodies, are membrane-bound or secreted glycoproteins produced by B lymphocytes. In the recognition phase of humoral immunity, the membrane-bound immunoglobulins serve as receptors which, upon binding of a specific antigen, trigger the clonal expansion and differentiation of B lymphocytes into immunoglobulins- secreting plasma cells. Secreted immunoglobulins mediate the effector phase of humoral immunity, which results in
   4604..4715    +  polyA_signal   bGH poly(A) signal: bovine growth hormone polyadenylation signal
   4716..4824    +  rep_origin     f1 ori (fragment): f1 bacteriophage origin of replication; arrow indicates direction of (+) strand synthesis
   4838..5167    +  promoter       SV40 promoter: SV40 enhancer and early promoter
   5215..5262    +  promoter       EM7 promoter: synthetic bacterial promoter&nbsp
   5281..5880    +  CDS            PuroR (fragment): puromycin N-acetyltransferase; pac from Streptomyces; confers resistance to puromycin
   5890..6015    +  CDS            ble (fragment): BLE_KLEPN - Experimental evidence at protein level: Swiss-Prot protein existence level 1. Binding protein with a strong affinity to the bleomycin family of antibiotics. Binds to CL990; an antimitotic-antibiotic compound. From Klebsiella pneumoniae.
   6010..6131    +  polyA_signal   SV40 poly(A) signal: SV40 polyadenylation signal
   6184..7044    -  CDS            AmpR: β-lactamase; bla; confers resistance to ampicillin, carbenicillin, and related antibiotics
   7047..89      -  promoter       AmpR promoter (fragment) (across the origin): bla
>Addgene plasmid #156753 | pD649-HAsp-IL1RL2-Fc(DAPA)-AviTag-6xHis | depositor full sequence | sequence record 302615 | Full Sequence
TTTCAATATTATTGAAGCATTTATCAGGGTTATTGTCTCATGAGCGGATACATATTTGAATGTATTTAGA
AAAATAAACAAATAGGGGTCAGTGTTACAACCAATTAACCAATTCTGAACATTATCGCGAGCCCATTTAT
ACCTGAATATGGCTCATAACACCCCTTGCTCATGACCAAAATCCCTTAACGTGAGTTACGCGCGCGTCGT
TCCACTGAGCGTCAGACCCCGTAGAAAAGATCAAAGGATCTTCTTGAGATCCTTTTTTTCTGCGCGTAAT
CTGCTGCTTGCAAACAAAAAAACCACCGCTACCAGCGGTGGTTTGTTTGCCGGATCAAGAGCTACCAACT
CTTTTTCCGAAGGTAACTGGCTTCAGCAGAGCGCAGATACCAAATACTGTTCTTCTAGTGTAGCCGTAGT
TAGCCCACCACTTCAAGAACTCTGTAGCACCGCCTACATACCTCGCTCTGCTAATCCTGTTACCAGTGGC
TGCTGCCAGTGGCGATAAGTCGTGTCTTACCGGGTTGGACTCAAGACGATAGTTACCGGATAAGGCGCAG
CGGTCGGGCTGAACGGGGGGTTCGTGCACACAGCCCAGCTTGGAGCGAACGACCTACACCGAACTGAGAT
ACCTACAGCGTGAGCTATGAGAAAGCGCCACGCTTCCCGAAGGGAGAAAGGCGGACAGGTATCCGGTAAG
CGGCAGGGTCGGAACAGGAGAGCGCACGAGGGAGCTTCCAGGGGGAAACGCCTGGTATCTTTATAGTCCT
GTCGGGTTTCGCCACCTCTGACTTGAGCGTCGATTTTTGTGATGCTCGTCAGGGGGGCGGAGCCTATGGA
AAAACGCCAGCAACGCGGCCTTTTTACGGTTCCTGGCCTTTTGCTGGCCTTTTGCTCACATGTTCTTTCC
TGCGTTATCCCCTGATTCTGTGGATAACCGTATTACCGCCTTTGAGTGAGCTGATACCGCTCGCCGCAGC
CGAACGACCGAGCGCAGCGAGTCAGTGAGCGAGGAAGCGGAAGGCGAGAGTAGGGAACTGCCAGGCATCA
AACTAAGCAGAAGGCCCCTGACGGATGGCCTTTTTGCGTTTCTACAAACTCTTTCTGTGTTGTAAAACGA
CGGCCAGTCTTAAGCTCGGGCCCCCTGGGCGGTTCTGATAACGAGTAATCGTTAATCCGCAAATAACGTA
AAAACCCGCTTCGGCGGGTTTTTTTATGGGGGGAGTTTAGGGAAAGAGCATTTGTCAGAATATTTAAGGG
CGCCTGTCACTTTGCTTGATATATGAGAATTATTTAACCTTATAAATGAGAAAAAAGCAACGCACTTTAA
ATAAGATACGTTGCTTTTTCGATTGATGAACACCTATAATTAAACTATTCATCTATTATTTATGATTTTT
TGTATATACAATATTTCTAGTTTGTTAAAGAGAATTAAGAAAATAAATCTCGAAAATAATAAAGGGAAAA
TCAGTTTTTGATATCAAAATTATACATGTCAACGATAATACAAAATATAATACAAACTATAAGATGTTAT
CAGTATTTATTATCATTTAGAATAAATTTTGTGTCGCCCTTAATTGTGAGCGGATAACAATTACGAGCTT
CATGCACAGTGGCGTTGACTCAATATTGGCCATTAGCCATATTATTCATTGGTTATATAGCATAAATCAA
TATTGGCTATTGGCCATTGCATACGTTGTATCTATATCATAATATGTACATTTATATTGGCTCATGTCCA
ATATGACCGCCATGTTGGCATTGATTATTGACTAGTTATTAATAGTAATCAATTACGGGGTCATTAGTTC
ATAGCCCATATATGGAGTTCCGCGTTACATAACTTACGGTAAATGGCCCGCCTGGCTGACCGCCCAACGA
CCCCCGCCCATTGACGTCAATAATGACGTATGTTCCCATAGTAACGCCAATAGGGACTTTCCATTGACGT
CAATGGGTGGAGTATTTACGGTAAACTGCCCACTTGGCAGTACATCAAGTGTATCATATGCCAAGTACGC
CCCCTATTGACGTCAATGACGGTAAATGGCCCGCCTGGCATTATGCCCAGTACATGACCTTATGGGACTT
TCCTACTTGGCAGTACATCTACGTATTAGTCATCGCTATTACCATGGTGATGCGGTTTTGGCAGTACATC
AATGGGCGTGGATAGCGGTTTGACTCACGGGGATTTCCAAGTCTCCACCCCATTGACGTCAATGGGAGTT
TGTTTTGGCACCAAAATCAACGGGACTTTCCAAAATGTCGTAACAACTCCGCCCCATTGACGCAAATGGG
CGGTAGGCGTGTACGGTGGGAGGTCTATATAAGCAGAGCTCGTTTAGTGAACCGTCAGATCGCCTGGAGA
CGCCATCCACGCTGTTTTGACCTCCATAGAAGACACCGGGACCGATCCAGCCTCCGCGGCCGGGAACGGT
GCATTGGAACGCGGATTCCCCGTGCCAAGAGTGACGTAAGTACCGCCTATAGAGTCTATAGGCCCACCCC
CTTGGCTTCGTTAGAACGCGGCTACAATTAATACATAACCTTATGTATCATACACATACGATTTAGGTGA
CACTATAGAATAACATCCACTTTGCCTTTCTCTCCACAGGTGTCCACTCCCAGGTCCAACTGCACCTCGG
TTCTATCGAAAACGCGCCTGCTAGCGCCACCATGAAGACCATCATTGCCCTGAGCTACATCTTCTGCCTG
GTGTTCGCTGCGGCCGCCGATGGCTGCAAGGACATCTTTATGAAGAACGAGATCCTGAGCGCCAGCCAGC
CTTTCGCCTTCAACTGCACCTTTCCACCTATCACCTCTGGCGAGGTGTCCGTGACCTGGTACAAGAACAG
CAGCAAGATCCCCGTGTCCAAGATCATCCAGAGCAGAATCCACCAGGACGAGACATGGATTCTGTTTCTG
CCCATGGAATGGGGCGACAGCGGAGTGTACCAGTGCGTGATCAAGGGCAGAGACAGCTGCCATAGAATCC
ACGTGAACCTGACCGTGTTCGAGAAACATTGGTGCGACACCAGCATCGGCGGACTGCCTAATCTGAGCGA
CGAGTACAAGCAGATCCTGCACCTGGGCAAAGACGACAGCCTGACCTGTCATCTGCACTTCCCTAAGAGC
TGCGTGCTGGGCCCCATCAAGTGGTACAAGGACTGCAACGAGATCAAAGGCGAGCGGTTCACCGTGCTGG
AAACCAGACTGCTCGTGTCCAATGTGTCCGCCGAGGACAGAGGCAATTACGCCTGTCAGGCCATCCTGAC
ACACAGCGGCAAGCAGTATGAGGTGCTGAACGGCATCACCGTGTCCATCACAGAAAGAGCCGGATACGGC
GGCAGCGTGCCAAAGATCATCTACCCCAAGAACCACAGCATCGAGGTGCAGCTGGGCACCACACTGATCG
TGGACTGCAATGTGACCGACACCAAGGACAACACCAACCTGCGGTGTTGGAGAGTGAACAACACCCTGGT
GGACGACTACTACGACGAGAGCAAGAGAATCAGAGAAGGCGTGGAAACCCACGTGTCCTTCAGAGAGCAC
AACCTGTATACCGTGAATATCACCTTCCTGGAAGTGAAGATGGAAGATTACGGCCTGCCTTTCATGTGCC
ATGCCGGCGTGTCCACAGCCTACATCATTCTGCAACTGCCCGCTCCTGACTTCAGAGGCGCGCCGGGCGG
CGACAAGACCCACACCTGCCCCCCCTGCCCAGCTCCAGAACTGCTGGGAGGGCCTTCCGTGTTCCTGTTC
CCCCCCAAGCCCAAGGACACCCTGATGATCAGCAGGACCCCCGAGGTGACCTGCGTGGTGGTGGCCGTGT
CCCACGAGGACCCAGAGGTGAAGTTCAACTGGTACGTGGACGGCGTGGAGGTGCACAACGCCAAGACCAA
GCCCAGAGAGGAGCAGTACAACAGCACCTACAGGGTGGTGTCCGTGCTGACCGTGCTGCACCAGGACTGG
CTGAACGGCAAAGAATACAAGTGCAAAGTCTCCAACAAGGCCCTGGCTGCCCCAATCGAAAAGACAATCA
GCAAGGCCAAGGGCCAGCCACGGGAGCCCCAGGTGTACACCCTGCCCCCCAGCCGGGAGGAGATGACCAA
GAACCAGGTGTCCCTGACCTGTCTGGTGAAGGGCTTCTACCCCAGCGATATCGCCGTGGAGTGGGAGAGC
AACGGCCAGCCCGAGAACAACTACAAGACCACCCCCCCAGTGCTGGACAGCGACGGCAGCTTCTTCCTGT
ACAGCAAGCTGACCGTGGACAAGTCCAGGTGGCAGCAGGGCAACGTGTTCAGCTGCAGCGTGATGCACGA
GGCCCTGCACAACCACTACACCCAGAAGTCCCTGAGCCTGAGCCCCGGCGGCAGCGGTCTTAATGATATT
TTCGAGGCTCAGAAGATTGAGTGGCATGAACACCACCACCATCACCACTAAGGCCGGCCTGTAGTCACTG
GCACAACGCGTTACCCGGTAAGCCAATCGGGTATACACGGTCGTCATACTGCAGACAGGGTTCTTCTACT
TTGCAAGATAGTCTTGAGTAGTAAAATAAATAGATAGAGAAAATCAGCCTCGACTGTGCCTTCTAGTTGC
CAGCCATCTGTTGTTTGCCCCTCCCCCGTGCCTTCCTTGACCCTGGAAGGTGCCACTCCCACTGTCCTTT
CCTAATAAAATGAGGAAATTGCATCACAACACTCAACCCTATCTCGGTCTATTCTTTTGATTTATAAGGG
ATTTTGCCGATTTCGGCCTATTGGTTAAAAAATGAGCTGATTTAACAAAAATTTAACGCGAATTAATTCT
GTGGAATGTGTGTCAGTTAGGGTGTGGAAAGTCCCCAGGCTCCCCAGCAGGCAGAAGTATGCAAAGCATG
CATCTCAATTAGTCAGCAACCAGGTGTGGAAAGTCCCCAGGCTCCCCAGCAGGCAGAAGTATGCAAAGCA
TGCATCTCAATTAGTCAGCAACCATAGTCCCGCCCCTAACTCCGCCCATCCCGCCCCTAACTCCGCCCAG
TTCCGCCCATTCTCCGCCCCATGGCTGACTAATTTTTTTTATTTATGCAGAGGCCGAGGCCGCCTCTGCC
TCTGAGCTATTCCAGAAGTAGTGAGGAGGCTTTTTTGGAGGCCTAGGCTTTTGCAAAAAGCTCCCGGGAG
CTTGTATATCCATTTTCGGATCTGATCAGCACGTGTTGACAATTAATCATCGGCATAGTATATCGGCATA
GTATAATACGACAAGGTGAGGAACTAAACCATGACCGAGTACAAGCCCACGGTGCGCCTCGCCACCCGCG
ACGACGTCCCCAGGGCCGTACGCACCCTCGCCGCCGCGTTCGCCGACTACCCCGCCACGCGCCACACCGT
CGATCCGGACCGCCACATCGAGCGGGTCACCGAGCTGCAAGAACTCTTCCTCACGCGCGTCGGGCTCGAC
ATCGGCAAGGTGTGGGTCGCGGACGACGGCGCCGCGGTGGCGGTCTGGACCACGCCGGAGAGCGTCGAAG
CGGGGGCGGTGTTCGCCGAGATCGGCCCGCGCATGGCCGAGTTGAGCGGTTCCCGGCTGGCCGCGCAGCA
ACAGATGGAAGGCCTCCTGGCGCCGCACCGGCCCAAGGAGCCCGCGTGGTTCCTGGCCACCGTCGGCGTC
TCGCCCGACCACCAGGGCAAGGGTCTGGGCAGCGCCGTCGTGCTCCCCGGAGTGGAGGCGGCCGAGCGCG
CCGGGGTGCCCGCCTTCCTGGAGACATCCGCGCCCCGCAACCTCCCCTTCTACGAGCGGCTCGGCTTCAC
CGTCACCGCCGACGTCGAGGTGCCCGAAGGACCGCGCACCTGGTGCATGACCCGCAAGCCCGGTGCCTGA
CACGTGCTACGAGATTTCGATTCCACCGCCGCCTTCTATGAAAGGTTGGGCTTCGGAATCGTTTTCCGGG
ACGCCGGCTGGATGATCCTCCAGCGCGGGGATCTCATGCTGGAGTTCTTCGCCCACCCCAACTTGTTTAT
TGCAGCTTATAATGGTTACAAATAAAGCAATAGCATCACAAATTTCACAAATAAAGCATTTTTTTCACTG
CATTCTAGTTGTGGTTTGTCCAAACTCATCAATGTATCTTATCATGTCTGTATACCGTCGACCTCTAGCT
AGAGCTTGGCGTAATCATGGTCATTACCAATGCTTAATCAGTGAGGCACCTATCTCAGCGATCTGTCTAT
TTCGTTCATCCATAGTTGCCTGACTCCCCGTCGTGTAGATAACTACGATACGGGAGGGCTTACCATCTGG
CCCCAGCGCTGCGATGATACCGCGAGAACCACGCTCACCGGCTCCGGATTTATCAGCAATAAACCAGCCA
GCCGGAAGGGCCGAGCGCAGAAGTGGTCCTGCAACTTTATCCGCCTCCATCCAGTCTATTAATTGTTGCC
GGGAAGCTAGAGTAAGTAGTTCGCCAGTTAATAGTTTGCGCAACGTTGTTGCCATCGCTACAGGCATCGT
GGTGTCACGCTCGTCGTTTGGTATGGCTTCATTCAGCTCCGGTTCCCAACGATCAAGGCGAGTTACATGA
TCCCCCATGTTGTGCAAAAAAGCGGTTAGCTCCTTCGGTCCTCCGATCGTTGTCAGAAGTAAGTTGGCCG
CAGTGTTATCACTCATGGTTATGGCAGCACTGCATAATTCTCTTACTGTCATGCCATCCGTAAGATGCTT
TTCTGTGACTGGTGAGTACTCAACCAAGTCATTCTGAGAATAGTGTATGCGGCGACCGAGTTGCTCTTGC
CCGGCGTCAATACGGGATAATACCGCGCCACATAGCAGAACTTTAAAAGTGCTCATCATTGGAAAACGTT
CTTCGGGGCGAAAACTCTCAAGGATCTTACCGCTGTTGAGATCCAGTTCGATGTAACCCACTCGTGCACC
CAACTGATCTTCAGCATCTTTTACTTTCACCAGCGTTTCTGGGTGAGCAAAAACAGGAAGGCAAAATGCC
GCAAAAAAGGGAATAAGGGCGACACGGAAATGTTGAATACTCATATTCTTCCTT
