>Addgene plasmid #156753 | pD649-HAsp-IL1RL2-Fc(DAPA)-AviTag-6xHis | depositor partial sequence | sequence record 302616 | insert (extracellular domain)
GATGGCTGCAAGGACATCTTTATGAAGAACGAGATCCTGAGCGCCAGCCAGCCTTTCGCCTTCAACTGCA
CCTTTCCACCTATCACCTCTGGCGAGGTGTCCGTGACCTGGTACAAGAACAGCAGCAAGATCCCCGTGTC
CAAGATCATCCAGAGCAGAATCCACCAGGACGAGACATGGATTCTGTTTCTGCCCATGGAATGGGGCGAC
AGCGGAGTGTACCAGTGCGTGATCAAGGGCAGAGACAGCTGCCATAGAATCCACGTGAACCTGACCGTGT
TCGAGAAACATTGGTGCGACACCAGCATCGGCGGACTGCCTAATCTGAGCGACGAGTACAAGCAGATCCT
GCACCTGGGCAAAGACGACAGCCTGACCTGTCATCTGCACTTCCCTAAGAGCTGCGTGCTGGGCCCCATC
AAGTGGTACAAGGACTGCAACGAGATCAAAGGCGAGCGGTTCACCGTGCTGGAAACCAGACTGCTCGTGT
CCAATGTGTCCGCCGAGGACAGAGGCAATTACGCCTGTCAGGCCATCCTGACACACAGCGGCAAGCAGTA
TGAGGTGCTGAACGGCATCACCGTGTCCATCACAGAAAGAGCCGGATACGGCGGCAGCGTGCCAAAGATC
ATCTACCCCAAGAACCACAGCATCGAGGTGCAGCTGGGCACCACACTGATCGTGGACTGCAATGTGACCG
ACACCAAGGACAACACCAACCTGCGGTGTTGGAGAGTGAACAACACCCTGGTGGACGACTACTACGACGA
GAGCAAGAGAATCAGAGAAGGCGTGGAAACCCACGTGTCCTTCAGAGAGCACAACCTGTATACCGTGAAT
ATCACCTTCCTGGAAGTGAAGATGGAAGATTACGGCCTGCCTTTCATGTGCCATGCCGGCGTGTCCACAG
CCTACATCATTCTGCAACTGCCCGCTCCTGACTTCAGA
